Addgene plasmid #173593: Lenti-sgErcc4#1/Cre
Purpose: Expresses a Ercc4-targeting gRNA and Cre-recombinase
Depositing lab: Charles Swanton. Depositing organization: University College London. Publication: A functional taxonomy of tumor suppression in oncogenic KRAS-driven lung cancer. Cai H, Chew SK, Li C, Tsai MK, Andrejka L, Murray CW, Hughes NW, Shuldiner EG, Ashkin EL, Tang R, Hung KL, Chen LC, Lee SYC, Yousefi M, Lin WY, Kunder CA, Cong L, McFarland CD, Petrov DA, Swanton C, Winslow MM. Cancer Discov. 2021 Feb 19. pii: 2159-8290.CD-20-1325. doi: 10.1158/2159-8290.CD-20-1325. PubMed 33608386.
Backbone
  Vector backbone: pLL3.3
  Vector type: Lentiviral, Cre/Lox, CRISPR
Growth in bacteria
  Bacterial resistance: Ampicillin, 100 μg/mL
  Growth temperature: 37°C
  Growth strain: NEB Stable
  Copy number: High Copy
Gene/Insert
  Gene/Insert name: gRNA targeting Ercc4
  gRNA/shRNA sequence: TATGAAGTCTACACGCAGGG
  Species: M. musculus (mouse)
  Entrez Gene: Ercc4 (a.k.a. Xpf)
  Cloning method: Restriction Enzyme; 5′ cloning site unknown (unknown if destroyed); 3′ cloning site unknown (unknown if destroyed)
Terms and licenses: Academic/Nonprofit Terms; Industry Terms: Not Available to Industry
How to cite: Lenti-sgErcc4#1/Cre was a gift from Charles Swanton (Addgene plasmid # 173593 ; http://n2t.net/addgene:173593 ; RRID:Addgene_173593)
