[The description below was written by a language model from this plasmid's Addgene catalogue record and pLannotate feature annotations shown in this document.]
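Description:
Lenti-sgErcc4#1/Cre is a 7,760 nt HIV-1-based lentiviral transfer plasmid built on the pLL3.3 backbone that delivers a CRISPR guide RNA and Cre recombinase from a single vector. It is propagated in bacteria as a high-copy plasmid through a ColE1/pUC-type origin and selected with ampicillin via the β-lactamase gene. Viral genomic RNA is transcribed from a CMV enhancer/promoter fused to a truncated 5' LTR. The genome carries the Ψ packaging signal (running into a gag fragment), the Rev response element for Rev-dependent nuclear export, and the cPPT/CTS element that aids nuclear import of the reverse-transcribed genome. A WPRE lies downstream of the payload to boost transcript stability and expression, followed by a nef fragment and a second truncated LTR annotation that closes the proviral unit.

The payload consists of two independent expression units. A human U6 RNA polymerase III promoter drives a guide against mouse Ercc4 (also known as Xpf), joined to the Streptococcus pyogenes Cas9 gRNA scaffold. Immediately downstream, the mouse PGK promoter drives Cre recombinase. No Cas9 coding sequence is annotated, so the nuclease has to be supplied by the recipient cells or animal, for example from a Cre-activated allele. In that arrangement, Cre recombines loxP-flanked alleles in each transduced cell while the guide directs disruption of Ercc4 in the same cell. The associated publication concerns functional analysis of tumour suppressor genes in oncogenic KRAS-driven lung cancer, which fits use of the vector to initiate tumours and inactivate a candidate gene at once. The "#1" in the name suggests it is one of several Ercc4 guides, though the record does not state this.
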