Features (pLannotate 1.2.2; 21 found; start..end, strand, type, name):
    117..169     -  misc_feature   bom (fragment): basis of mobility region from pBR322
    324..703     +  enhancer       CMV enhancer: human cytomegalovirus immediate early enhancer
    704..903     +  promoter       CMV promoter: human cytomegalovirus (CMV) immediate early promoter
    921..1101    +  LTR            5' LTR (truncated): truncated 5' long terminal repeat (LTR) from HIV-1
   1148..1273    +  misc_feature   HIV-1 Ψ: packaging signal of human immunodeficiency virus type 1
   1257..1595    +  CDS            HIV-1 gag (fragment): gag protein from human immunodeficiency virus 1; gag
   1770..2003    +  misc_feature   RRE: The Rev response element (RRE) of HIV-1 allows for Rev-dependent mRNA export from the nucleus to the cytoplasm.
   2380..2480    +  CDS            Rev (fragment): human immunodeficiency virus 1 (HIV-1) Rev protein; rev; enhances nuclear export of unspliced and incompletely spliced viral mRNAs
   2530..2647    +  misc_feature   cPPT/CTS: central polypurine tract and central termination sequence of HIV-1
   2729..2969    +  promoter       U6 promoter: RNA polymerase III promoter for human U6 snRNA
   2999..3074    +  misc_RNA       gRNA scaffold: guide RNA scaffold for the Streptococcus pyogenes CRISPR/Cas9 system
   3127..3619    +  promoter       PGK promoter: mouse phosphoglycerate kinase 1 promoter
   3649..4679    +  CDS            Cre (fragment): site-specific recombinase Cre is a site-specific recombinase from bacteriophage P1. Recombination occurs at loxP sequences.
   4712..4735    +  misc_feature   MCS (fragment): pBluescript multiple cloning site
   4735..5323    +  misc_feature   WPRE: woodchuck hepatitis virus posttranscriptional regulatory element
   5324..5343    +  misc_feature   MCS (fragment): pBluescript multiple cloning site
   5345..5845    +  CDS            nef (fragment): NEF_HV1LA - Experimental evidence at protein level: Swiss-Prot protein existence level 1. Extracellular Nef protein targets CD4(+) T-lymphocytes for apoptosis by interacting with CXCR4 surface receptors. From Human immunodeficiency virus type 1 group M subtype B (isolate Lai) (HIV-1).
   5852..6032    +  LTR            5' LTR (truncated): truncated 5' long terminal repeat (LTR) from HIV-1
   6094..6682    -  rep_origin     ori: high-copy-number ColE1/pMB1/pBR322/pUC origin of replication
   6853..7713    -  CDS            AmpR: β-lactamase; bla; confers resistance to ampicillin, carbenicillin, and related antibiotics
   7714..58      -  promoter       AmpR promoter (across the origin): bla
>Addgene plasmid #173593 | Lenti-sgErcc4#1/Cre | addgene full sequence | sequence record 363561 | Addgene NGS Result
TCATGAGCGGATACATATTTGAATGTATTTAGAAAAATAAACAAATAGGGGTTCCGCGCACATTTCCCCG
AAAAGTGCCACCTGACGTCGACGGATCGGGAGATCTCCCGATCCCCTATGGTGCACTCTCAGTACAATCT
GCTCTGATGCCGCATAGTTAAGCCAGTATCTGCTCCCTGCTTGTGTGTTGGAGGTCGCTGAGTAGTGCGC
GAGCAAAATTTAAGCTACAACAAGGCAAGGCTTGACCGACAATTGCATGAAGAATCTGCTTAGGGTTAGG
CGTTTTGCGCTGCTTCGCGATGTACGGGCCAGATATACGCGTTGACATTGATTATTGACTAGTTATTAAT
AGTAATCAATTACGGGGTCATTAGTTCATAGCCCATATATGGAGTTCCGCGTTACATAACTTACGGTAAA
TGGCCCGCCTGGCTGACCGCCCAACGACCCCCGCCCATTGACGTCAATAATGACGTATGTTCCCATAGTA
ACGCCAATAGGGACTTTCCATTGACGTCAATGGGTGGAGTATTTACGGTAAACTGCCCACTTGGCAGTAC
ATCAAGTGTATCATATGCCAAGTACGCCCCCTATTGACGTCAATGACGGTAAATGGCCCGCCTGGCATTA
TGCCCAGTACATGACCTTATGGGACTTTCCTACTTGGCAGTACATCTACGTATTAGTCATCGCTATTACC
ATGGTGATGCGGTTTTGGCAGTACATCAATGGGCGTGGATAGCGGTTTGACTCACGGGGATTTCCAAGTC
TCCACCCCATTGACGTCAATGGGAGTTTGTTTTGGCACCAAAATCAACGGGACTTTCCAAAATGTCGTAA
CAACTCCGCCCCATTGACGCAAATGGGCGGTAGGCGTGTACGGTGGGAGGTCTATATAAGCAGCGCGTTT
TGCCTGTACTGGGTCTCTCTGGTTAGACCAGATCTGAGCCTGGGAGCTCTCTGGCTAACTAGGGAACCCA
CTGCTTAAGCCTCAATAAAGCTTGCCTTGAGTGCTTCAAGTAGTGTGTGCCCGTCTGTTGTGTGACTCTG
GTAACTAGAGATCCCTCAGACCCTTTTAGTCAGTGTGGAAAATCTCTAGCAGTGGCGCCCGAACAGGGAC
TTGAAAGCGAAAGGGAAACCAGAGGAGCTCTCTCGACGCAGGACTCGGCTTGCTGAAGCGCGCACGGCAA
GAGGCGAGGGGCGGCGACTGGTGAGTACGCCAAAAATTTTGACTAGCGGAGGCTAGAAGGAGAGAGATGG
GTGCGAGAGCGTCAGTATTAAGCGGGGGAGAATTAGATCGCGATGGGAAAAAATTCGGTTAAGGCCAGGG
GGAAAGAAAAAATATAAATTAAAACATATAGTATGGGCAAGCAGGGAGCTAGAACGATTCGCAGTTAATC
CTGGCCTGTTAGAAACATCAGAAGGCTGTAGACAAATACTGGGACAGCTACAACCATCCCTTCAGACAGG
ATCAGAAGAACTTAGATCATTATATAATACAGTAGCAACCCTCTATTGTGTGCATCAAAGGATAGAGATA
AAAGACACCAAGGAAGCTTTAGACAAGATAGAGGAAGAGCAAAACAAAAGTAAGACCACCGCACAGCAAG
CGGCCGGCCGCTGATCTTCAGACCTGGAGGAGGAGATATGAGGGACAATTGGAGAAGTGAATTATATAAA
TATAAAGTAGTAAAAATTGAACCATTAGGAGTAGCACCCACCAAGGCAAAGAGAAGAGTGGTGCAGAGAG
AAAAAAGAGCAGTGGGAATAGGAGCTTTGTTCCTTGGGTTCTTGGGAGCAGCAGGAAGCACTATGGGCGC
AGCGTCAATGACGCTGACGGTACAGGCCAGACAATTATTGTCTGGTATAGTGCAGCAGCAGAACAATTTG
CTGAGGGCTATTGAGGCGCAACAGCATCTGTTGCAACTCACAGTCTGGGGCATCAAGCAGCTCCAGGCAA
GAATCCTGGCTGTGGAAAGATACCTAAAGGATCAACAGCTCCTGGGGATTTGGGGTTGCTCTGGAAAACT
CATTTGCACCACTGCTGTGCCTTGGAATGCTAGTTGGAGTAATAAATCTCTGGAACAGATTTGGAATCAC
ACGACCTGGATGGAGTGGGACAGAGAAATTAACAATTACACAAGCTTAATACACTCCTTAATTGAAGAAT
CGCAAAACCAGCAAGAAAAGAATGAACAAGAATTATTGGAATTAGATAAATGGGCAAGTTTGTGGAATTG
GTTTAACATAACAAATTGGCTGTGGTATATAAAATTATTCATAATGATAGTAGGAGGCTTGGTAGGTTTA
AGAATAGTTTTTGCTGTACTTTCTATAGTGAATAGAGTTAGGCAGGGATATTCACCATTATCGTTTCAGA
CCCACCTCCCAACCCCGAGGGGACCCGACAGGCCCGAAGGAATAGAAGAAGAAGGTGGAGAGAGAGACAG
AGACAGATCCATTCGATTAGTGAACGGATCGGCACTGCGTGCGCCAATTCTGCAGACAAATGGCAGTATT
CATCCACAATTTTAAAAGAAAAGGGGGGATTGGGGGGTACAGTGCAGGGGAAAGAATAGTAGACATAATA
GCAACAGACATACAAACTAAAGAATTACAAAAACAAATTACAAAAATTCAAAATTTTCGGGTTTATTACA
GGGACAGCAGAGATCCAGTTTGGTTAGTACCGGGCCCGCTCTAGCCCTGCAGGAACTGTTTAAACTGTGA
GGGCCTATTTCCCATGATTCCTTCATATTTGCATATACGATACAAGGCTGTTAGAGAGATAATTGGAATT
AATTTGACTGTAAACACAAAGATATTAGTACAAAATACGTGACGTAGAAAGTAATAATTTCTTGGGTAGT
TTGCAGTTTTAAAATTATGTTTTAAAATGGACTATCATATGCTTACCGTAACTTGAAAGTATTTCGATTT
CTTGGCTTTATATATCTTGTGGAAAGGACCAAACACCGTATGAAGTCTACACGCAGGGGTTTTAGAGCTA
GAAATAGCAAGTTAAAATAAGGCTAGTCCGTTATCAACTTGAAAAAGTGGCACCGAGTCGGTGCTTTTTT
GTTTGGCGCGCCTATGGCTTAATTAACATGGCGGCCGCATTCTACCGGGTAGGGGAGGCGCTTTTCCCAA
GGCAGTCTGGAGCATGCGCTTTAGCAGCCCCGCTGGGCACTTGGCGCTACACAAGTGGCCTCTGGCCTCG
CACACATTCCACATCCACCGGTAGGCGCCAACCGGCTCCGTTCTTTGGTGGCCCCTTCGCGCCACCTTCT
ACTCCTCCCCTAGTCAGGAAGTTCCCCCCCGCCCCGCAGCTCGCGTCGTGCAGGACGTGACAAATGGAAG
TAGCACGTCTCACTAGTCTCGTGCAGATGGACAGCACCGCTGAGCAATGGAAGCGGGTAGGCCTTTGGGG
CAGCGGCCAATAGCAGCTTTGCTCCTTCGCTTTCTGGGCTCAGAGGCTGGGAAGGGGTGGGTCCGGGGGC
GGGCTCAGGGGCGGGCTCAGGGGCGGGGCGGGCGCCCGAAGGTCCTCCGGAGGCCCGGCATTCTGCACGC
TTCAAAAGCGCACGTCTGCCGCGCTGTTCTCCTCTTCCTCATCTCCGGGACCCGGGATGCCCAAGAAGAA
GAGGAAGGTGTCCAATTTACTGACCGTACACCAAAATTTGCCTGCATTACCGGTCGATGCAACGAGTGAT
GAGGTTCGCAAGAACCTGATGGACATGTTCAGGGATCGCCAGGCGTTTTCTGAGCATACCTGGAAAATGC
TTCTGTCCGTTTGCCGGTCGTGGGCGGCATGGTGCAAGTTGAATAACCGGAAATGGTTTCCCGCAGAACC
TGAAGATGTTCGCGATTATCTTCTATATCTTCAGGCGCGCGGTCTGGCAGTAAAAACTATCCAGCAACAT
TTGGGCCAGCTAAACATGCTTCATCGTCGGTCCGGGCTGCCACGACCAAGTGACAGCAATGCTGTTTCAC
TGGTTATGCGGCGGATCCGAAAAGAAAACGTTGATGCCGGTGAACGTGCAAAACAGGCTCTAGCGTTCGA
ACGCACTGATTTCGACCAGGTTCGTTCACTCATGGAAAATAGCGATCGCTGCCAGGATATACGTAATCTG
GCATTTCTGGGGATTGCTTATAACACCCTGTTACGTATAGCCGAAATTGCCAGGATCAGGGTTAAAGATA
TCTCACGTACTGACGGTGGGAGAATGTTAATCCATATTGGCAGAACGAAAACGCTGGTTAGCACCGCAGG
TGTAGAGAAGGCACTTAGCCTGGGGGTAACTAAACTGGTCGAGCGATGGATTTCCGTCTCTGGTGTAGCT
GATGATCCGAATAACTACCTGTTTTGCCGGGTCAGAAAAAATGGTGTTGCCGCGCCATCTGCCACCAGCC
AGCTATCAACTCGCGCCCTGGAAGGGATTTTTGAAGCAACTCATCGATTGATTTACGGCGCTAAGGATGA
CTCTGGTCAGAGATACCTGGCCTGGTCTGGACACAGTGCCCGTGTCGGAGCCGCGCGAGATATGGCCCGC
GCTGGAGTTTCAATACCGGAGATCATGCAAGCTGGTGGCTGGACCAATGTAAATATTGTCATGAACTATA
TCCGTAACCTGGATAGTGAAACAGGGGCAATGGTGCGCCTGCTGGAAGATGGCGATTAGCCATGTTTAAG
GGTTCCGGTTCCACTAGGTACAATTCGATATCAAGCTTATCGATAATCAACCTCTGGATTACAAAATTTG
TGAAAGATTGACTGGTATTCTTAACTATGTTGCTCCTTTTACGCTATGTGGATACGCTGCTTTAATGCCT
TTGTATCATGCTATTGCTTCCCGTATGGCTTTCATTTTCTCCTCCTTGTATAAATCCTGGTTGCTGTCTC
TTTATGAGGAGTTGTGGCCCGTTGTCAGGCAACGTGGCGTGGTGTGCACTGTGTTTGCTGACGCAACCCC
CACTGGTTGGGGCATTGCCACCACCTGTCAGCTCCTTTCCGGGACTTTCGCTTTCCCCCTCCCTATTGCC
ACGGCGGAACTCATCGCCGCCTGCCTTGCCCGCTGCTGGACAGGGGCTCGGCTGTTGGGCACTGACAATT
CCGTGGTGTTGTCGGGGAAATCATCGTCCTTTCCTTGGCTGCTCGCCTGTGTTGCCACCTGGATTCTGCG
CGGGACGTCCTTCTGCTACGTCCCTTCGGCCCTCAATCCAGCGGACCTTCCTTCCCGCGGCCTGCTGCCG
GCTCTGCGGCCTCTTCCGCGTCTTCGCCTTCGCCCTCAGACGAGTCGGATCTCCCTTTGGGCCGCCTCCC
CGCATCGATACCGTCGACCTCGATCGAGACCTAGAAAAACATGGAGCAATCACAAGTAGCAATACAGCAG
CTACCAATGCTGATTGTGCCTGGCTAGAAGCACAAGAGGAGGAGGAGGTGGGTTTTCCAGTCACACCTCA
GGTACCTTTAAGACCAATGACTTACAAGGCAGCTGTAGATCTTAGCCACTTTTTAAAAGAAAAGGGGGGA
CTGGAAGGGCTAATTCACTCCCAACGAAGACAAGATATCCTTGATCTGTGGATCTACCACACACAAGGCT
ACTTCCCTGATTGGCAGAACTACACACCAGGGCCAGGGATCAGATATCCACTGACCTTTGGATGGTGCTA
CAAGCTAGTACCAGTTGAGCAAGAGAAGGTAGAAGAAGCCAATGAAGGAGAGAACACCCGCTTGTTACAC
CCTGTGAGCCTGCATGGGATGGATGACCCGGAGAGAGAAGTATTAGAGTGGAGGTTTGACAGCCGCCTAG
CATTTCATCACATGGCCCGAGAGCTGCATCCGGACTGTACTGGGTCTCTCTGGTTAGACCAGATCTGAGC
CTGGGAGCTCTCTGGCTAACTAGGGAACCCACTGCTTAAGCCTCAATAAAGCTTGCCTTGAGTGCTTCAA
GTAGTGTGTGCCCGTCTGTTGTGTGACTCTGGTAACTAGAGATCCCTCAGACCCTTTTAGTCAGTGTGGA
AAATCTCTAGCAGCATGTGAGCAAAAGGCCAGCAAAAGGCCAGGAACCGTAAAAAGGCCGCGTTGCTGGC
GTTTTTCCATAGGCTCCGCCCCCCTGACGAGCATCACAAAAATCGACGCTCAAGTCAGAGGTGGCGAAAC
CCGACAGGACTATAAAGATACCAGGCGTTTCCCCCTGGAAGCTCCCTCGTGCGCTCTCCTGTTCCGACCC
TGCCGCTTACCGGATACCTGTCCGCCTTTCTCCCTTCGGGAAGCGTGGCGCTTTCTCATAGCTCACGCTG
TAGGTATCTCAGTTCGGTGTAGGTCGTTCGCTCCAAGCTGGGCTGTGTGCACGAACCCCCCGTTCAGCCC
GACCGCTGCGCCTTATCCGGTAACTATCGTCTTGAGTCCAACCCGGTAAGACACGACTTATCGCCACTGG
CAGCAGCCACTGGTAACAGGATTAGCAGAGCGAGGTATGTAGGCGGTGCTACAGAGTTCTTGAAGTGGTG
GCCTAACTACGGCTACACTAGAAGAACAGTATTTGGTATCTGCGCTCTGCTGAAGCCAGTTACCTTCGGA
AAAAGAGTTGGTAGCTCTTGATCCGGCAAACAAACCACCGCTGGTAGCGGTGGTTTTTTTGTTTGCAAGC
AGCAGATTACGCGCAGAAAAAAAGGATCTCAAGAAGATCCTTTGATCTTTTCTACGGGGTCTGACGCTCA
GTGGAACGAAAACTCACGTTAAGGGATTTTGGTCATGAGATTATCAAAAAGGATCTTCACCTAGATCCTT
TTAAATTAAAAATGAAGTTTTAAATCAATCTAAAGTATATATGAGTAAACTTGGTCTGACAGTTACCAAT
GCTTAATCAGTGAGGCACCTATCTCAGCGATCTGTCTATTTCGTTCATCCATAGTTGCCTGACTCCCCGT
CGTGTAGATAACTACGATACGGGAGGGCTTACCATCTGGCCCCAGTGCTGCAATGATACCGCGAGACCCA
CGCTCACCGGCTCCAGATTTATCAGCAATAAACCAGCCAGCCGGAAGGGCCGAGCGCAGAAGTGGTCCTG
CAACTTTATCCGCCTCCATCCAGTCTATTAATTGTTGCCGGGAAGCTAGAGTAAGTAGTTCGCCAGTTAA
TAGTTTGCGCAACGTTGTTGCCATTGCTACAGGCATCGTGGTGTCACGCTCGTCGTTTGGTATGGCTTCA
TTCAGCTCCGGTTCCCAACGATCAAGGCGAGTTACATGATCCCCCATGTTGTGCAAAAAAGCGGTTAGCT
CCTTCGGTCCTCCGATCGTTGTCAGAAGTAAGTTGGCCGCAGTGTTATCACTCATGGTTATGGCAGCACT
GCATAATTCTCTTACTGTCATGCCATCCGTAAGATGCTTTTCTGTGACTGGTGAGTACTCAACCAAGTCA
TTCTGAGAATAGTGTATGCGGCGACCGAGTTGCTCTTGCCCGGCGTCAATACGGGATAATACCGCGCCAC
ATAGCAGAACTTTAAAAGTGCTCATCATTGGAAAACGTTCTTCGGGGCGAAAACTCTCAAGGATCTTACC
GCTGTTGAGATCCAGTTCGATGTAACCCACTCGTGCACCCAACTGATCTTCAGCATCTTTTACTTTCACC
AGCGTTTCTGGGTGAGCAAAAACAGGAAGGCAAAATGCCGCAAAAAAGGGAATAAGGGCGACACGGAAAT
GTTGAATACTCATACTCTTCCTTTTTCAATATTATTGAAGCATTTATCAGGGTTATTGTC
